Addgene plasmid #102962: pMal-T-Avi-His/BirA
Purpose: (Empty Backbone) Vector for in vivo biotinylation of a fusion protein in bacteria.
Depositing lab: Tonia Rex. Depositing organization: Vanderbilt University.
Backbone
  Vector backbone: pMAL-c5X
  Backbone manufacturer: NEB
  Backbone size (bp): 5675
  Vector type: Bacterial Expression
Growth in bacteria
  Bacterial resistance: Ampicillin, 100 μg/mL
  Growth temperature: 30°C
  Growth strain: DH5alpha
  Growth instructions: NEB Shuffle T7 recommended for protein expression
  Copy number: High Copy
Gene/Insert
  Gene/Insert name: none
  Cloning method: Restriction Enzyme; 5′ cloning site Kpn 1 (not destroyed); 3′ cloning site Nhe 1 (not destroyed)
  Sequencing primers: 5′ GGTCGTCAGACTGTCGATGAAGCC; 3′ TGTCCTACTCAGGAGAGCGTTCAC
Terms and licenses: Academic/Nonprofit Terms; Industry Terms: Not Available to Industry
Depositor comments: In the presence of IPTG and biotin, bacteria will generate MBP/biotinylated fusion protein. MBP fusion protein with C-terminal MCS-TEV-AviTAG-HIS Vector expresses BirA (Biotin ligase) from E.coli.
How to cite: pMal-T-Avi-His/BirA was a gift from Tonia Rex (Addgene plasmid # 102962 ; http://n2t.net/addgene:102962 ; RRID:Addgene_102962)
