[The description below was written by a language model from this plasmid's Addgene catalogue record and pLannotate feature annotations shown in this document.]
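Description:
pMal-T-Avi-His/BirA is an empty bacterial expression backbone derived from NEB's pMAL-c5X, designed to produce site-specifically biotinylated maltose-binding-protein fusions directly in E. coli. The 7,292-nt plasmid is maintained through a ColE1/pMB1-type origin and selected with ampicillin via the bla gene. The record lists it as high copy, although a rop gene is also annotated. It carries lacI under the lacIq promoter, so it supplies its own lac repressor.

The main cassette uses the IPTG-inducible tac promoter and lac operator to drive a signal-sequence-less, and therefore cytosolic, MBP. According to the depositor, this is followed by a multiple cloning site, a TEV protease site, an AviTag and a His tag, and the cassette ends at the rrnB T1/T2 terminators. A gene of interest is inserted between the retained KpnI and NheI sites, giving an MBP fusion that carries the cleavable biotin-acceptor and affinity tags at its C-terminus. The annotation detects the TEV site and AviTag but not this His tag. A short "3xFLAG fragment" hit lies in that region instead and is probably a spurious match.

A second cassette expresses E. coli biotin ligase BirA from a T7 gene 10 ribosome binding site behind a lac operator, with a T7 terminator downstream. A T7 promoter is annotated in the depositor's sequence but not in the repository's sequencing result, which suggests a small discrepancy there. The use of a T7 promoter agrees with the recommendation of a T7-polymerase-expressing strain for protein production. Short His, SET1, RSF ori, TcR and bom fragments around birA appear to be remnants of the donor vector. With IPTG and biotin present, BirA biotinylates the AviTag lysine in vivo, yielding fusion protein suited to amylose, nickel or streptavidin capture.
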