Features (pLannotate 1.2.2; 28 found; start..end, strand, type, name):
      3..80      +  promoter       lacIq promoter: lacI (mutant); In the lacIq allele, a single base change in the promoter boosts expression of the lacI gene about 10-fold.
     81..1163    +  CDS            lacI: lac repressor; lacI; The lac repressor binds to the lac operator to inhibit transcription in E. coli. This inhibition can be relieved by adding lactose or isopropyl-β-D-thiogalactopyranoside (IPTG).
   1176..1197    +  protein_bind   CAP binding site: CAP binding activates transcription in the presence of cAMP. E. coli catabolite activator protein
   1216..1233    +  promoter       tet promoter (fragment): E. coli promoter for tetracycline efflux protein gene
   1406..1434    +  promoter       tac promoter: strong E. coli promoter; hybrid between the trp and lac UV5 promoters
   1442..1458    +  protein_bind   lac operator: The lac repressor binds to the lac operator to inhibit transcription in E. coli. This inhibition can be relieved by adding lactose or isopropyl-β-D-thiogalactopyranoside (IPTG). lac repressor encoded by lacI
   1528..2628    +  CDS            MBP: maltose binding protein from E. coli; malE (mutated); This version of the gene does not encode a signal sequence, so MBP will remain in the cytosol.
   2766..2786    +  CDS            TEV site: tobacco etch virus (TEV) protease recognition and cleavage site
   2808..2847    +  CDS            AviTag™ (fragment): peptide tag that allows for enzymatic biotinylation
   2877..2902    +  CDS            3xFLAG (fragment): three tandem FLAG® epitope tags
   2914..3000    +  terminator     rrnB T1 terminator: Escherichia coli rrnB; transcription terminator T1 from the E. coli rrnB gene
   3092..3119    +  terminator     rrnB T2 terminator: transcription terminator T2 from the E. coli rrnB gene
   3166..3237    +  promoter       AmpR promoter: bla
   3238..4098    +  CDS            AmpR: β-lactamase; bla; confers resistance to ampicillin, carbenicillin, and related antibiotics
   4186..4774    +  rep_origin     ori: high-copy-number ColE1/pMB1/pBR322/pUC origin of replication
   4845..5021    -  CDS            TcR (fragment): tetracycline efflux protein; tet; confers resistance to tetracycline
   5043..5061    +  promoter       T7 promoter: promoter for bacteriophage T7 RNA polymerase
   5062..5086    +  protein_bind   lac operator: The lac repressor binds to the lac operator to inhibit transcription in E. coli. This inhibition can be relieved by adding lactose or isopropyl-β-D-thiogalactopyranoside (IPTG). lac repressor encoded by lacI
   5101..5123    +  RBS            RBS: efficient ribosome binding site from bacteriophage T7 gene 10 (Olins and Rangwala, 1989)
   5130..6092    +  CDS            birA: BIRA_ECOLI - Also known as bioR, dhbB. Experimental evidence at protein level: Swiss-Prot protein existence level 1. Acts both as a biotin--[acetyl-CoA-carboxylase] ligase and a biotin-operon repressor. In the presence of ATP, BirA activates biotin to form the BirA-biotinyl-5'-adenylate (BirA-bio-5'-AMP or holoBirA) complex. HoloBirA can either transfer the biotinyl moiety to the biotin carboxyl carrier protein (BCCP) subunit of acetyl-CoA carboxylase, or bind to the biotin operator site and inhibit transcription of the operon. From Escherichia coli (strain K12).
   6131..6148    +  CDS            9xHis (fragment): 9xHis affinity tag
   6158..6207    +  CDS            SET1 (fragment): solubility-enhancement tag derived from T7 phage gene 10B
   6215..6262    +  terminator     T7 terminator: transcription terminator for bacteriophage T7 RNA polymerase
   6293..6419    +  rep_origin     RSF ori (fragment): Plasmids containing the RSF 1030 origin of replication can be propagated in E. coli cells that contain additional plasmids with compatible origins.
   6424..6476    -  misc_feature   bom (fragment): basis of mobility region from pBR322
   6487..6506    -  misc_feature   bom (fragment): basis of mobility region from pBR322
   6608..6799    -  CDS            rop: Rop protein, which maintains plasmids at low copy number; rop
   6816..7196    +  CDS            YPB1_ECOLX: Protein predicted: Swiss-Prot protein existence level 4. From Escherichia coli.
>Addgene plasmid #102962 | pMal-T-Avi-His/BirA | depositor full sequence | sequence record 196599 | pMal-T-Avi-His/BirA sequence 7292 bps
CCGACACCATCGAATGGTGCAAAACCTTTCGCGGTATGGCATGATAGCGCCCGGAAGAGAGTCAATTCAG
GGTGGTGAATGTGAAACCAGTAACGTTATACGATGTCGCAGAGTATGCCGGTGTCTCTTATCAGACCGTT
TCCCGCGTGGTGAACCAGGCCAGCCACGTTTCTGCGAAAACGCGGGAAAAAGTGGAAGCGGCGATGGCGG
AGCTGAATTACATTCCCAACCGCGTGGCACAACAACTGGCGGGCAAACAGTCGTTGCTGATTGGCGTTGC
CACCTCCAGTCTGGCCCTGCACGCGCCGTCGCAAATTGTCGCGGCGATTAAATCTCGCGCCGATCAACTG
GGTGCCAGCGTGGTGGTGTCGATGGTAGAACGAAGCGGCGTCGAAGCCTGTAAAGCGGCGGTGCACAATC
TTCTCGCGCAACGCGTCAGTGGGCTGATCATTAACTATCCGCTGGATGACCAGGATGCCATTGCTGTGGA
AGCTGCCTGCACTAATGTTCCGGCGTTATTTCTTGATGTCTCTGACCAGACACCCATCAACAGTATTATT
TTCTCCCATGAAGACGGTACGCGACTGGGCGTGGAGCATCTGGTCGCATTGGGTCACCAGCAAATCGCGC
TGTTAGCGGGCCCATTAAGTTCTGTCTCGGCGCGTCTGCGTCTGGCTGGCTGGCATAAATATCTCACTCG
CAATCAAATTCAGCCGATAGCGGAACGGGAAGGCGACTGGAGTGCCATGTCCGGTTTTCAACAAACCATG
CAAATGCTGAATGAGGGCATCGTTCCCACTGCGATGCTGGTTGCCAACGATCAGATGGCGCTGGGCGCAA
TGCGCGCCATTACCGAGTCCGGGCTGCGCGTTGGTGCGGATATTTCGGTAGTGGGATACGACGATACCGA
AGACAGCTCATGTTATATCCCGCCGTTAACCACCATCAAACAGGATTTTCGCCTGCTGGGGCAAACCAGC
GTGGACCGCTTGCTGCAACTCTCTCAGGGCCAGGCGGTGAAGGGCAATCAGCTGTTGCCCGTCTCACTGG
TGAAAAGAAAAACCACCCTGGCGCCCAATACGCAAACCGCCTCTCCCCGCGCGTTGGCCGATTCATTAAT
GCAGCTGGCACGACAGGTTTCCCGACTGGAAAGCGGGCAGTGAGCGCAACGCAATTAATGTAAGTTAGCT
CACTCATTAGGCACAATTCTCATGTTTGACAGCTTATCATCGACTGCACGGTGCACCAATGCTTCTGGCG
TCAGGCAGCCATCGGAAGCTGTGGTATGGCTGTGCAGGTCGTAAATCACTGCATAATTCGTGTCGCTCAA
GGCGCACTCCCGTTCTGGATAATGTTTTTTGCGCCGACATCATAACGGTTCTGGCAAATATTCTGAAATG
AGCTGTTGACAATTAATCATCGGCTCGTATAATGTGTGGAATTGTGAGCGGATAACAATTTCACACAGGA
AACAGCCAGTCCGTTTAGGTGTTTTCACGAGCAATTGACCAACAAGGACCATAGATTATGAAAATCGAAG
AAGGTAAACTGGTAATCTGGATTAACGGCGATAAAGGCTATAACGGTCTCGCTGAAGTCGGTAAGAAATT
CGAGAAAGATACCGGAATTAAAGTCACCGTTGAGCATCCGGATAAACTGGAAGAGAAATTCCCACAGGTT
GCGGCAACTGGCGATGGCCCTGACATTATCTTCTGGGCACACGACCGCTTTGGTGGCTACGCTCAATCTG
GCCTGTTGGCTGAAATCACCCCGGACAAAGCGTTCCAGGACAAGCTGTATCCGTTTACCTGGGATGCCGT
ACGTTACAACGGCAAGCTGATTGCTTACCCGATCGCTGTTGAAGCGTTATCGCTGATTTATAACAAAGAT
CTGCTGCCGAACCCGCCAAAAACCTGGGAAGAGATCCCGGCGCTGGATAAAGAACTGAAAGCGAAAGGTA
AGAGCGCGCTGATGTTCAACCTGCAAGAACCGTACTTCACCTGGCCGCTGATTGCTGCTGACGGGGGTTA
TGCGTTCAAGTATGAAAACGGCAAGTACGACATTAAAGACGTGGGCGTGGATAACGCTGGCGCGAAAGCG
GGTCTGACCTTCCTGGTTGACCTGATTAAAAACAAACACATGAATGCAGACACCGATTACTCCATCGCAG
AAGCTGCCTTTAATAAAGGCGAAACAGCGATGACCATCAACGGCCCGTGGGCATGGTCCAACATCGACAC
CAGCAAAGTGAATTATGGTGTAACGGTACTGCCGACCTTCAAGGGTCAACCATCCAAACCGTTCGTTGGC
GTGCTGAGCGCAGGTATTAATGCCGCCAGTCCGAACAAAGAGCTGGCAAAAGAGTTCCTCGAAAACTATC
TGCTGACTGATGAAGGTCTGGAAGCGGTTAATAAAGACAAACCGCTGGGTGCCGTAGCGCTGAAGTCTTA
CGAGGAAGAGTTGGTGAAAGATCCGCGTATTGCCGCCACTATGGAAAACGCCCAGAAAGGTGAAATCATG
CCGAACATCCCGCAGATGTCCGCTTTCTGGTATGCCGTGCGTACTGCGGTGATCAACGCCGCCAGCGGTC
GTCAGACTGTCGATGAAGCCCTGAAAGACGCGCAGACTAATTCGAGTTCTAACAACAACAACAATAACAA
TAACAACAACCTCGGGATCGAGGGAAGGATTTCACATATGTCCATGGGCGGCCGCGATATCGTCGACAAG
AGGTGATATCGATCGGAGCTCTCGAGCCAACCACTGAGGATCTGTACTTTCAGAGCGATAACGATGGATC
CCTAGGACTGAACGACATCTTCGAAGCTCAGAAAATCGAATGGCACGGATCCCATCATCACCATCACCAC
TAGAATTCGATTACAAGGATGACGACGATAAGTAAATAAGCTTCAAATAAAACGAAAGGCTCAGTCGAAA
GACTGGGCCTTTCGTTTTATCTGTTGTTTGTCGGTGAACGCTCTCCTGAGTAGGACAAATCCGCCGGGAG
CGGATTTGAACGTTGCGAAGCAACGGCCCGGAGGGTGGCGGGCAGGACGCCCGCCATAAACTGCCAGGCA
TCAAATTAAGCAGAAGGCCATCCTGACGGATGGCCTTTTTGCGTTTCTACAAACTCTTTCGGTCCGTTGT
TTATTTTTCTAAATACATTCAAATATGTATCCGCTCATGAGACAATAACCCTGATAAATGCTTCAATAAT
ATTGAAAAAGGAAGAGTATGAGTATTCAACATTTCCGTGTCGCCCTTATTCCCTTTTTTGCGGCATTTTG
CCTTCCTGTTTTTGCTCACCCAGAAACGCTGGTGAAAGTAAAAGATGCTGAAGATCAGTTGGGTGCACGA
GTGGGTTACATCGAACTGGATCTCAACAGCGGTAAGATCCTTGAGAGTTTTCGCCCCGAAGAACGTTTCC
CAATGATGAGCACTTTTAAAGTTCTGCTATGTGGCGCGGTATTATCCCGTGTTGACGCCGGGCAAGAGCA
ACTCGGTCGCCGCATACACTATTCTCAGAATGACTTGGTTGAGTACTCACCAGTCACAGAAAAGCATCTT
ACGGATGGCATGACAGTAAGAGAATTATGCAGTGCTGCCATAACCATGAGTGATAACACTGCGGCCAACT
TACTTCTGACAACGATCGGAGGACCGAAGGAGCTAACCGCTTTTTTGCACAACATGGGGGATCATGTAAC
TCGCCTTGATCGTTGGGAACCGGAGCTGAATGAAGCCATACCAAACGACGAGCGTGACACCACGATGCCT
GTAGCAATGGCAACAACGTTGCGCAAACTATTAACTGGCGAACTACTTACTCTAGCTTCCCGGCAACAAT
TAATAGACTGGATGGAGGCGGATAAAGTTGCAGGACCACTTCTGCGCTCGGCCCTTCCGGCTGGCTGGTT
TATTGCTGATAAATCTGGAGCCGGTGAGCGTGGGTCTCGCGGTATCATTGCAGCACTGGGGCCAGATGGT
AAGCCCTCCCGTATCGTAGTTATCTACACGACGGGGAGTCAGGCAACTATGGATGAACGAAATAGACAGA
TCGCTGAGATAGGTGCCTCACTGATTAAGCATTGGTAACTGTCAGACCAAGTTTACTCATATATACTTTA
GATTGATTTCCTTAGGACTGAGCGTCAACCCCGTAGAAAAGATCAAAGGATCTTCTTGAGATCCTTTTTT
TCTGCGCGTAATCTGCTGCTTGCAAACAAAAAAACCACCGCTACCAGCGGTGGTTTGTTTGCCGGATCAA
GAGCTACCAACTCTTTTTCCGAAGGTAACTGGCTTCAGCAGAGCGCAGATACCAAATACTGTCCTTCTAG
TGTAGCCGTAGTTAGGCCACCACTTCAAGAACTCTGTAGCACCGCCTACATACCTCGCTCTGCTAATCCT
GTTACCAGTGGCTGCTGCCAGTGGCGATAAGTCGTGTCTTACCGGGTTGGACTCAAGACGATAGTTACCG
GATAAGGCGCAGCGGTCGGGCTGAACGGGGGGTTCGTGCACACAGCCCAGCTTGGAGCGAACGACCTACA
CCGAACTGAGATACCTACAGCGTGAGCTATGAGAAAGCGCCACGCTTCCCGAAGGGAGAAAGGCGGACAG
GTATCCGGTAAGCGGCAGGGTCGGAACAGGAGAGCGCACGAGGGAGCTTCCAGGGGGAAACGCCTGGTAT
CTTTATAGTCCTGTCGGGTTTCGCCACCTCTGACTTGAGCGTCGATTTTTGTGATGCTCGTCAGGGGGGC
GGAGCCTATGGAAAAACGCCAGCAACGCGGCCTTTTTACGGTTCCTGGCCTTTTGCTGGCCTTTTGCTCA
CATGTTCCGGTACCGCGCCCAACAGTCCCCCGGCCACGGGGCCTGCCACCATACCCACGCCGAAACAAGC
GCTCATGAGCCCGAAGTGGCGAGCCCGATCTTCCCCATCGGTGATGTCGGCGATATAGGCGCCAGCAACC
GCACCTGTGGCGCCGGTGATGCCGGCCACGATGCGTCCGGCGTAGAGGATCGAGATCTCGATCCCGCGAA
ATTAATACGACTCACTATAGGGGAATTGTGAGCGGATAACAATTCCCCTCTAGAAATAATTTTGTTTAAC
TTTAAGAAGGAGATATACCATGAAGGATAACACCGTGCCACTGAAATTGATTGCCCTGTTAGCGAACGGT
GAATTTCACTCTGGCGAGCAGTTGGGTGAAACGCTGGGAATGAGCCGGGCGGCTATTAATAAACACATTC
AGACACTGCGTGACTGGGGCGTTGATGTCTTTACCGTTCCGGGTAAAGGATACAGCCTGCCTGAGCCTAT
CCAGTTACTTAATGCTAAACAGATATTGGGTCAGCTGGATGGCGGTAGTGTAGCCGTGCTGCCAGTGATT
GACTCCACGAATCAGTACCTTCTTGATCGTATCGGAGAGCTTAAATCGGGCGATGCTTGCATTGCAGAAT
ACCAGCAGGCTGGCCGTGGTCGCCGGGGTCGGAAATGGTTTTCGCCTTTTGGCGCAAACTTATATTTGTC
GATGTTCTGGCGTCTGGAACAAGGCCCGGCGGCGGCGATTGGTTTAAGTCTGGTTATCGGTATCGTGATG
GCGGAAGTATTACGCAAGCTGGGTGCAGATAAAGTTCGTGTTAAATGGCCTAATGACCTCTATCTGCAGG
ATCGCAAGCTGGCAGGCATTCTGGTGGAGCTGACTGGCAAAACTGGCGATGCGGCGCAAATAGTCATTGG
AGCCGGGATCAACATGGCAATGCGCCGTGTTGAAGAGAGTGTCGTTAATCAGGGGTGGATCACGCTGCAG
GAAGCGGGGATCAATCTCGATCGTAATACGTTGGCGGCCATGCTAATACGTGAATTACGTGCTGCGTTGG
AACTCTTCGAACAAGAAGGATTGGCACCTTATCTGTCGCGCTGGGAAAAGCTGGATAATTTTATTAATCG
CCCAGTGAAACTTATCATTGGTGATAAAGAAATATTTGGCATTTCACGCGGAATAGACAAACAGGGGGCT
TTATTACTTGAGCAGGATGGAATAATAAAACCCTGGATGGGCGGTGAAATATCCCTGCGTAGTGCAGAAA
AAGGTAAGCTTTGATGAGGACTAGTGCGGCCGCACTCGAGCACCACCACCACCACCACTGAGATCCGGCT
GCTAACAAAGCCCGAAAGGAAGCTGAGTTGGCTGCTGCCACCGCTGAGCAATAACTAGCATAACCCCTTG
GGGCCTCTAAACGGGTCTTGAGGGGTTTTTTGCTGAAAGGAGGAACTATATCCGGATGCTAGCACATGTT
CTTTCCTGCGTTATCCCCTGATTCTGTGGATAACCGTATTACCGCCTTTGAGTGAGCTGATACCGCTCGC
CGCAGCCGAACGACCGAGCGCAGCGAGTCAGTGAGCGAGGAAGCGGAAGAGCGCCTGATGCGGTATTTTC
TCCTTACGCATCTGTGCGGTATTTCACACCGCATATAAGGTGCACTGTGACTGGGTCATGGCTGCGCCCC
GACACCCGCCAACACCCGCTGACGCGCCCTGACGGGCTTGTCTGCTCCCGGCATCCGCTTACAGACAAGC
TGTGACCGTCTCCGGGAGCTGCATGTGTCAGAGGTTTTCACCGTCATCACCGAAACGCGCGAGGCAGCTG
CGGTAAAGCTCATCAGCGTGGTCGTGCAGCGATTCACAGATGTCTGCCTGTTCATCCGCGTCCAGCTCGT
TGAGTTTCTCCAGAAGCGTTAATGTCTGGCTTCTGATAAAGCGGGCCATGTTAAGGGCGGTTTTTTCCTG
TTTGGTCACTGATGCCTCCGTGTAAGGGGGATTTCTGTTCATGGGGGTAATGATACCGATGAAACGAGAG
AGGATGCTCACGATACGGGTTACTGATGATGAACATGCCCGGTTACTGGAACGTTGTGAGGGTAAACAAC
TGGCGGTATGGATGCGGCGGGACCAGAGAAAAATCACTCAGGGTCAATGCCAGCGCTTCGTTAATACAGA
TGTAGGTGTTCCACAGGGTAGCCAGCAGCATCCTGCGATGCAGATCCGGAACATAATGGTGCAGGGCGCT
GACTTCCGCGTTTCCAGACTTTACGAAACACGGAAACCGAAGACCATTCATGTTGTTGCTCAGGTCGCAG
ACGTTTTGCAGCAGCAGTCGCTTCACGTTCGCTCGCGTATCGGTGATTCATTCTGCTAACCAGTAAGGCA
ACCCCGCCAGCCTAGCCGGGTCCTCAACGACAGGAGCACGATCATGCGCACCCGTGGCCAGGACCCAACG
CTGCCCGAAATT
