Features (pLannotate 1.2.2; 28 found; start..end, strand, type, name):
    101..292     -  CDS            rop: Rop protein, which maintains plasmids at low copy number; rop
    309..689     +  CDS            YPB1_ECOLX: Protein predicted: Swiss-Prot protein existence level 4. From Escherichia coli.
    788..865     +  promoter       lacIq promoter: lacI (mutant); In the lacIq allele, a single base change in the promoter boosts expression of the lacI gene about 10-fold.
    866..1948    +  CDS            lacI: lac repressor; lacI; The lac repressor binds to the lac operator to inhibit transcription in E. coli. This inhibition can be relieved by adding lactose or isopropyl-β-D-thiogalactopyranoside (IPTG).
   1961..1982    +  protein_bind   CAP binding site: CAP binding activates transcription in the presence of cAMP. E. coli catabolite activator protein
   2001..2018    +  promoter       tet promoter (fragment): E. coli promoter for tetracycline efflux protein gene
   2191..2219    +  promoter       tac promoter: strong E. coli promoter; hybrid between the trp and lac UV5 promoters
   2227..2243    +  protein_bind   lac operator: The lac repressor binds to the lac operator to inhibit transcription in E. coli. This inhibition can be relieved by adding lactose or isopropyl-β-D-thiogalactopyranoside (IPTG). lac repressor encoded by lacI
   2313..3413    +  CDS            MBP: maltose binding protein from E. coli; malE (mutated); This version of the gene does not encode a signal sequence, so MBP will remain in the cytosol.
   3551..3571    +  CDS            TEV site: tobacco etch virus (TEV) protease recognition and cleavage site
   3593..3632    +  CDS            AviTag™ (fragment): peptide tag that allows for enzymatic biotinylation
   3662..3687    +  CDS            3xFLAG (fragment): three tandem FLAG® epitope tags
   3699..3785    +  terminator     rrnB T1 terminator: Escherichia coli rrnB; transcription terminator T1 from the E. coli rrnB gene
   3877..3904    +  terminator     rrnB T2 terminator: transcription terminator T2 from the E. coli rrnB gene
   3951..4022    +  promoter       AmpR promoter: bla
   4023..4883    +  CDS            AmpR: β-lactamase; bla; confers resistance to ampicillin, carbenicillin, and related antibiotics
   4971..5559    +  rep_origin     ori: high-copy-number ColE1/pMB1/pBR322/pUC origin of replication
   5630..5806    -  CDS            TcR (fragment): tetracycline efflux protein; tet; confers resistance to tetracycline
   5825..5847    +  intron         CMV intron (fragment): modified intron A from human cytomegalovirus (CMV)
   5847..5871    +  protein_bind   lac operator: The lac repressor binds to the lac operator to inhibit transcription in E. coli. This inhibition can be relieved by adding lactose or isopropyl-β-D-thiogalactopyranoside (IPTG). lac repressor encoded by lacI
   5886..5908    +  RBS            RBS: efficient ribosome binding site from bacteriophage T7 gene 10 (Olins and Rangwala, 1989)
   5915..6877    +  CDS            birA: BIRA_ECOLI - Also known as bioR, dhbB. Experimental evidence at protein level: Swiss-Prot protein existence level 1. Acts both as a biotin--[acetyl-CoA-carboxylase] ligase and a biotin-operon repressor. In the presence of ATP, BirA activates biotin to form the BirA-biotinyl-5'-adenylate (BirA-bio-5'-AMP or holoBirA) complex. HoloBirA can either transfer the biotinyl moiety to the biotin carboxyl carrier protein (BCCP) subunit of acetyl-CoA carboxylase, or bind to the biotin operator site and inhibit transcription of the operon. From Escherichia coli (strain K12).
   6916..6933    +  CDS            9xHis (fragment): 9xHis affinity tag
   6943..6992    +  CDS            SET1 (fragment): solubility-enhancement tag derived from T7 phage gene 10B
   7000..7047    +  terminator     T7 terminator: transcription terminator for bacteriophage T7 RNA polymerase
   7078..7204    +  rep_origin     RSF ori (fragment): Plasmids containing the RSF 1030 origin of replication can be propagated in E. coli cells that contain additional plasmids with compatible origins.
   7209..7261    -  misc_feature   bom (fragment): basis of mobility region from pBR322
   7272..7291    -  misc_feature   bom (fragment): basis of mobility region from pBR322
>Addgene plasmid #102962 | pMal-T-Avi-His/BirA | addgene full sequence | sequence record 199098 | Addgene NGS Result
CCCGACACCCGCCAACACCCGCTGACGCGCCCTGACGGGCTTGTCTGCTCCCGGCATCCGCTTACAGACA
AGCTGTGACCGTCTCCGGGAGCTGCATGTGTCAGAGGTTTTCACCGTCATCACCGAAACGCGCGAGGCAG
CTGCGGTAAAGCTCATCAGCGTGGTCGTGCAGCGATTCACAGATGTCTGCCTGTTCATCCGCGTCCAGCT
CGTTGAGTTTCTCCAGAAGCGTTAATGTCTGGCTTCTGATAAAGCGGGCCATGTTAAGGGCGGTTTTTTC
CTGTTTGGTCACTGATGCCTCCGTGTAAGGGGGATTTCTGTTCATGGGGGTAATGATACCGATGAAACGA
GAGAGGATGCTCACGATACGGGTTACTGATGATGAACATGCCCGGTTACTGGAACGTTGTGAGGGTAAAC
AACTGGCGGTATGGATGCGGCGGGACCAGAGAAAAATCACTCAGGGTCAATGCCAGCGCTTCGTTAATAC
AGATGTAGGTGTTCCACAGGGTAGCCAGCAGCATCCTGCGATGCAGATCCGGAACATAATGGTGCAGGGC
GCTGACTTCCGCGTTTCCAGACTTTACGAAACACGGAAACCGAAGACCATTCATGTTGTTGCTCAGGTCG
CAGACGTTTTGCAGCAGCAGTCGCTTCACGTTCGCTCGCGTATCGGTGATTCATTCTGCTAACCAGTAAG
GCAACCCCGCCAGCCTAGCCGGGTCCTCAACGACAGGAGCACGATCATGCGCACCCGTGGCCAGGACCCA
ACGCTGCCCGAAATTCCGACACCATCGAATGGTGCAAAACCTTTCGCGGTATGGCATGATAGCGCCCGGA
AGAGAGTCAATTCAGGGTGGTGAATGTGAAACCAGTAACGTTATACGATGTCGCAGAGTATGCCGGTGTC
TCTTATCAGACCGTTTCCCGCGTGGTGAACCAGGCCAGCCACGTTTCTGCGAAAACGCGGGAAAAAGTGG
AAGCGGCGATGGCGGAGCTGAATTACATTCCCAACCGCGTGGCACAACAACTGGCGGGCAAACAGTCGTT
GCTGATTGGCGTTGCCACCTCCAGTCTGGCCCTGCACGCGCCGTCGCAAATTGTCGCGGCGATTAAATCT
CGCGCCGATCAACTGGGTGCCAGCGTGGTGGTGTCGATGGTAGAACGAAGCGGCGTCGAAGCCTGTAAAG
CGGCGGTGCACAATCTTCTCGCGCAACGCGTCAGTGGGCTGATCATTAACTATCCGCTGGATGACCAGGA
TGCCATTGCTGTGGAAGCTGCCTGCACTAATGTTCCGGCGTTATTTCTTGATGTCTCTGACCAGACACCC
ATCAACAGTATTATTTTCTCCCATGAAGACGGTACGCGACTGGGCGTGGAGCATCTGGTCGCATTGGGTC
ACCAGCAAATCGCGCTGTTAGCGGGCCCATTAAGTTCTGTCTCGGCGCGTCTGCGTCTGGCTGGCTGGCA
TAAATATCTCACTCGCAATCAAATTCAGCCGATAGCGGAACGGGAAGGCGACTGGAGTGCCATGTCCGGT
TTTCAACAAACCATGCAAATGCTGAATGAGGGCATCGTTCCCACTGCGATGCTGGTTGCCAACGATCAGA
TGGCGCTGGGCGCAATGCGCGCCATTACCGAGTCCGGGCTGCGCGTTGGTGCGGATATTTCGGTAGTGGG
ATACGACGATACCGAAGACAGCTCATGTTATATCCCGCCGTTAACCACCATCAAACAGGATTTTCGCCTG
CTGGGGCAAACCAGCGTGGACCGCTTGCTGCAACTCTCTCAGGGCCAGGCGGTGAAGGGCAATCAGCTGT
TGCCCGTCTCACTGGTGAAAAGAAAAACCACCCTGGCGCCCAATACACAAACCGCCTCTCCCCGCGCGTT
GGCCGATTCATTAATGCAGCTGGCACGACAGGTTTCCCGACTGGAAAGCGGGCAGTGAGCGCAACGCAAT
TAATGTAAGTTAGCTCACTCATTAGGCACAATTCTCATGTTTGACAGCTTATCATCGACTGCACGGTGCA
CCAATGCTTCTGGCGTCAGGCAGCCATCGGAAGCTGTGGTATGGCTGTGCAGGTCGTAAATCACTGCATA
ATTCGTGTCGCTCAAGGCGCACTCCCGTTCTGGATAATGTTTTTTGCGCCGACATCATAACGGTTCTGGC
AAATATTCTGAAATGAGCTGTTGACAATTAATCATCGGCTCGTATAATGTGTGGAATTGTGAGCGGATAA
CAATTTCACACAGGAAACAGCCAGTCCGTTTAGGTGTTTTCACGAGCAATTGACCAACAAGGACCATAGA
TTATGAAAATCGAAGAAGGTAAACTGGTAATCTGGATTAACGGCGATAAAGGCTATAACGGTCTCGCTGA
AGTCGGTAAGAAATTCGAGAAAGATACCGGAATTAAAGTCACCGTTGAGCATCCGGATAAACTGGAAGAG
AAATTCCCACAGGTTGCGGCAACTGGCGATGGCCCTGACATTATCTTCTGGGCACACGACCGCTTTGGTG
GCTACGCTCAATCTGGCCTGTTGGCTGAAATCACCCCGGACAAAGCGTTCCAGGACAAGCTGTATCCGTT
TACCTGGGATGCCGTACGTTACAACGGCAAGCTGATTGCTTACCCGATCGCTGTTGAAGCGTTATCGCTG
ATTTATAACAAAGATCTGCTGCCGAACCCGCCAAAAACCTGGGAAGAGATCCCGGCGCTGGATAAAGAAC
TGAAAGCGAAAGGTAAGAGCGCGCTGATGTTCAACCTGCAAGAACCGTACTTCACCTGGCCGCTGATTGC
TGCTGACGGGGGTTATGCGTTCAAGTATGAAAACGGCAAGTACGACATTAAAGACGTGGGCGTGGATAAC
GCTGGCGCGAAAGCGGGTCTGACCTTCCTGGTTGACCTGATTAAAAACAAACACATGAATGCAGACACCG
ATTACTCCATCGCAGAAGCTGCCTTTAATAAAGGCGAAACAGCGATGACCATCAACGGCCCGTGGGCATG
GTCCAACATCGACACCAGCAAAGTGAATTATGGTGTAACGGTACTGCCGACCTTCAAGGGTCAACCATCC
AAACCGTTCGTTGGCGTGCTGAGCGCAGGTATTAATGCCGCCAGTCCGAACAAAGAGCTGGCAAAAGAGT
TCCTCGAAAACTATCTGCTGACTGATGAAGGTCTGGAAGCGGTTAATAAAGACAAACCGCTGGGTGCCGT
AGCGCTGAAGTCTTACGAGGAAGAGTTGGTGAAAGATCCGCGTATTGCCGCCACTATGGAAAACGCCCAG
AAAGGTGAAATCATGCCGAACATCCCGCAGATGTCCGCTTTCTGGTATGCCGTGCGTACTGCGGTGATCA
ACGCCGCCAGCGGTCGTCAGACTGTCGATGAAGCCCTGAAAGACGCGCAGACTAATTCGAGTTCTAACAA
CAACAACAATAACAATAACAACAACCTCGGGATCGAGGGAAGGATTTCACATATGTCCATGGGCGGCCGC
GATATCGTCGACAAGAGGTGATATCGATCGGAGCTCTCGAGCCAACCACTGAGGATCTGTACTTTCAGAG
CGATAACGATGGATCCCTAGGACTGAACGACATCTTCGAAGCTCAGAAAATCGAATGGCACGGATCCCAT
CATCACCATCACCACTAGAATTCGATTACAAGGATGACGACGATAAGTAAATAAGCTTCAAATAAAACGA
AAGGCTCAGTCGAAAGACTGGGCCTTTCGTTTTATCTGTTGTTTGTCGGTGAACGCTCTCCTGAGTAGGA
CAAATCCGCCGGGAGCGGATTTGAACGTTGCGAAGCAACGGCCCGGAGGGTGGCGGGCAGGACGCCCGCC
ATAAACTGCCAGGCATCAAATTAAGCAGAAGGCCATCCTGACGGATGGCCTTTTTGCGTTTCTACAAACT
CTTTCGGTCCGTTGTTTATTTTTCTAAATACATTCAAATATGTATCCGCTCATGAGACAATAACCCTGAT
AAATGCTTCAATAATATTGAAAAAGGAAGAGTATGAGTATTCAACATTTCCGTGTCGCCCTTATTCCCTT
TTTTGCGGCATTTTGCCTTCCTGTTTTTGCTCACCCAGAAACGCTGGTGAAAGTAAAAGATGCTGAAGAT
CAGTTGGGTGCACGAGTGGGTTACATCGAACTGGATCTCAACAGCGGTAAGATCCTTGAGAGTTTTCGCC
CCGAAGAACGTTTCCCAATGATGAGCACTTTTAAAGTTCTGCTATGTGGCGCGGTATTATCCCGTGTTGA
CGCCGGGCAAGAGCAACTCGGTCGCCGCATACACTATTCTCAGAATGACTTGGTTGAGTACTCACCAGTC
ACAGAAAAGCATCTTACGGATGGCATGACAGTAAGAGAATTATGCAGTGCTGCCATAACCATGAGTGATA
ACACTGCGGCCAACTTACTTCTGACAACGATCGGAGGACCGAAGGAGCTAACCGCTTTTTTGCACAACAT
GGGGGATCATGTAACTCGCCTTGATCGTTGGGAACCGGAGCTGAATGAAGCCATACCAAACGACGAGCGT
GACACCACGATGCCTGTAGCAATGGCAACAACGTTGCGCAAACTATTAACTGGCGAACTACTTACTCTAG
CTTCCCGGCAACAATTAATAGACTGGATGGAGGCGGATAAAGTTGCAGGACCACTTCTGCGCTCGGCCCT
TCCGGCTGGCTGGTTTATTGCTGATAAATCTGGAGCCGGTGAGCGTGGGTCTCGCGGTATCATTGCAGCA
CTGGGGCCAGATGGTAAGCCCTCCCGTATCGTAGTTATCTACACGACGGGGAGTCAGGCAACTATGGATG
AACGAAATAGACAGATCGCTGAGATAGGTGCCTCACTGATTAAGCATTGGTAACTGTCAGACCAAGTTTA
CTCATATATACTTTAGATTGATTTCCTTAGGACTGAGCGTCAACCCCGTAGAAAAGATCAAAGGATCTTC
TTGAGATCCTTTTTTTCTGCGCGTAATCTGCTGCTTGCAAACAAAAAAACCACCGCTACCAGCGGTGGTT
TGTTTGCCGGATCAAGAGCTACCAACTCTTTTTCCGAAGGTAACTGGCTTCAGCAGAGCGCAGATACCAA
ATACTGTCCTTCTAGTGTAGCCGTAGTTAGGCCACCACTTCAAGAACTCTGTAGCACCGCCTACATACCT
CGCTCTGCTAATCCTGTTACCAGTGGCTGCTGCCAGTGGCGATAAGTCGTGTCTTACCGGGTTGGACTCA
AGACGATAGTTACCGGATAAGGCGCAGCGGTCGGGCTGAACGGGGGGTTCGTGCACACAGCCCAGCTTGG
AGCGAACGACCTACACCGAACTGAGATACCTACAGCGTGAGCTATGAGAAAGCGCCACGCTTCCCGAAGG
GAGAAAGGCGGACAGGTATCCGGTAAGCGGCAGGGTCGGAACAGGAGAGCGCACGAGGGAGCTTCCAGGG
GGAAACGCCTGGTATCTTTATAGTCCTGTCGGGTTTCGCCACCTCTGACTTGAGCGTCGATTTTTGTGAT
GCTCGTCAGGGGGGCGGAGCCTATGGAAAAACGCCAGCAACGCGGCCTTTTTACGGTTCCTGGCCTTTTG
CTGGCCTTTTGCTCACATGTTCCGGTACCGCGCCCAACAGTCCCCCGGCCACGGGGCCTGCCACCATACC
CACGCCGAAACAAGCGCTCATGAGCCCGAAGTGGCGAGCCCGATCTTCCCCATCGGTGATGTCGGCGATA
TAGGCGCCAGCAACCGCACCTGTGGCGCCGGTGATGCCGGCCACGATGCGTCCGGCGTAGAGGATCGAGA
TCTCGATCCCGCGAAATTAATACGACTCACTAGAGGGGAATTGTGAGCGGATAACAATTCCCCTCTAGAA
ATAATTTTGTTTAACTTTAAGAAGGAGATATACCATGAAGGATAACACCGTGCCACTGAAATTGATTGCC
CTGTTAGCGAACGGTGAATTTCACTCTGGCGAGCAGTTGGGTGAAACGCTGGGAATGAGCCGGGCGGCTA
TTAATAAACACATTCAGACACTGCGTGACTGGGGCGTTGATGTCTTTACCGTTCCGGGTAAAGGATACAG
CCTGCCTGAGCCTATCCAGTTACTTAATGCTAAACAGATATTGGGTCAGCTGGATGGCGGTAGTGTAGCC
GTGCTGCCAGTGATTGACTCCACGAATCAGTACCTTCTTGATCGTATCGGAGAGCTTAAATCGGGCGATG
CTTGCATTGCAGAATACCAGCAGGCTGGCCGTGGTCGCCGGGGTCGGAAATGGTTTTCGCCTTTTGGCGC
AAACTTATATTTGTCGATGTTCTGGCGTCTGGAACAAGGCCCGGCGGCGGCGATTGGTTTAAGTCTGGTT
ATCGGTATCGTGATGGCGGAAGTATTACGCAAGCTGGGTGCAGATAAAGTTCGTGTTAAATGGCCTAATG
ACCTCTATCTGCAGGATCGCAAGCTGGCAGGCATTCTGGTGGAGCTGACTGGCAAAACTGGCGATGCGGC
GCAAATAGTCATTGGAGCCGGGATCAACATGGCAATGCGCCGTGTTGAAGAGAGTGTCGTTAATCAGGGG
TGGATCACGCTGCAGGAAGCGGGGATCAATCTCGATCGTAATACGTTGGCGGCCATGCTAATACGTGAAT
TACGTGCTGCGTTGGAACTCTTCGAACAAGAAGGATTGGCACCTTATCTGTCGCGCTGGGAAAAGCTGGA
TAATTTTATTAATCGCCCAGTGAAACTTATCATTGGTGATAAAGAAATATTTGGCATTTCACGCGGAATA
GACAAACAGGGGGCTTTATTACTTGAGCAGGATGGAATAATAAAACCCTGGATGGGCGGTGAAATATCCC
TGCGTAGTGCAGAAAAAGGTAAGCTTTGATGAGGACTAGTGCGGCCGCACTCGAGCACCACCACCACCAC
CACTGAGATCCGGCTGCTAACAAAGCCCGAAAGGAAGCTGAGTTGGCTGCTGCCACCGCTGAGCAATAAC
TAGCATAACCCCTTGGGGCCTCTAAACGGGTCTTGAGGGGTTTTTTGCTGAAAGGAGGAACTATATCCGG
ATGCTAGCACATGTTCTTTCCTGCGTTATCCCCTGATTCTGTGGATAACCGTATTACCGCCTTTGAGTGA
GCTGATACCGCTCGCCGCAGCCGAACGACCGAGCGCAGCGAGTCAGTGAGCGAGGAAGCGGAAGAGCGCC
TGATGCGGTATTTTCTCCTTACGCATCTGTGCGGTATTTCACACCGCATATAAGGTGCACTGTGACTGGG
TCATGGCTGCGC
